>Addgene plasmid #162134 | pBEL1198 | addgene full sequence | sequence record 342022 | Addgene NGS Result
GATGGGCATTAAACGAGTATCCCGGCAGCAGGGGATCATTTTGCGCTTCAGCCATACTTTTCATACTCCC
GCCATTCAGAGAAGAAACCAATTGTCCATATTGCATCAGACATTGCCGTCACTGCGTCTTTTACTGGCTC
TTCTCGCTAACCAAACCGGTAACCCCGCTTATTAAAAGCATTCTGTAACAAAGCGGGACCAAAGCCATGA
CAAAAACGCGTAACAAAAGTGTCTATAATCACGGCAGAAAAGTCCACATTGATTATTTGCACGGCGTCAC
ACTTTGCTATGCCATAGCATTTTTATCCATAAGATTAGCGGATCCTACCTGACGCTTTTTATCGCAACTC
TCTACTGTTTCTCCATACCCGTTTTTTTGGGCTAGCCGAAGGGTGAATTATGGAGCAGTCTGTGGCGAAT
TTAGTCGATATGCGCGATGTCAGTTTTACGCGTGGCAATCGCTGCATCTTCGATAATATTTCCCTGACCG
TGCCGCGAGGGAAGATCACGGCGATCATGGGGCCATCGGGCATCGGTAAAACGACGCTACTCCGTCTGAT
TGGCGGGCAAATCGCACCAGATCATGGTGAGATCCTTTTCGATGGTGAGAATATTCCGGCGATGTCTCGT
TCGCGCCTGTATACAGTGCGCAAACGGATGAGCATGTTATTTCAGTCCGGGGCGTTGTTCACTGATATGA
ACGTATTTGACAACGTCGCCTATCCACTGCGCGAACATACCCAACTTCCCGCGCCATTGTTGCATAGTAC
GGTGATGATGAAGCTGGAGGCCGTGGGGCTGCGTGGAGCGGCTAAACTAATGCCTTCTGAACTTTCCGGT
GGGATGGCGCGGCGTGCAGCGCTGGCGCGTGCGATTGCGCTGGAGCCGGATCTCATCATGTTTGATGAAC
CTTTTGTTGGGCAAGATCCCATCACCATGGGCGTACTGGTGAAGCTGATTTCTGAGCTGAACAGCGCGCT
GGGCGTGACTTGTGTGGTGGTTTCTCACGATGTGCCGGAAGTGTTAAGTATTGCGGATCACGCCTGGATC
CTGGCGGACAAAAAAATTGTCGCTCATGGCAGTGCCCAGGCGTTGCAGGCGAATCCTGATCCGCGCGTAC
GTCAGTTTCTGGACGGGATAGCTGACGGGCCTGTTCCGTTCCGCTATCCTGCCGGCGATTATCACGCTGA
TCTTTTACCAGGGAGTTAAGCCACTCATGCATCACCACCATCACCATCAGCATCAACACGAAAATCTGTA
TTTTCAGGGG
[780 nt withheld, positions 1271-2050]
TGAGTTCATGCAAACGAAAAAAAATGAAATTTGGGTGGGTATCTTTTTATTAGCAGCACTGCTGGCGGCG
CTGTTTGTTTGCCTGAAGGCGGCGAACGTGACGTCCATACGTACTGAACCGACCTACACGCTTTATGCGA
CGTTCGATAACATTGGCGGCCTGAAAGCGCGCTCTCCGGTCAGTATTGGTGGCGTTGTTGTGGGTCGGGT
GGCGGATATTACGCTGGACCCGAAAACCTATCTGCCGCGCGTAACGCTGGAAATTGAACAACGTTATAAC
CACATTCCAGATACCAGTTCGCTGAGCATTCGTACTTCCGGCCTGCTGGGGGAACAATATCTGGCATTAA
ACGTCGGTTTTGAAGACCCGGAACTGGGGACTGCTATCCTGAAGGATGGCGATACAATTCAGGACACTAA
GTCTGCGATGGTGCTGGAAGATCTCATTGGTCAGTTCCTTTACGGTAGTAAAGGCGATGACAATAAGAAT
AGTGGCGATGCGCCAGCTGCTGCGCCAGGTAATAATGAAACCACTGAACCTGTGGGTACAACGAAATAAT
TTCAGGAGAACCGACGC
[633 nt withheld, positions 2628-3260]
TAATGAGCGAGTCACTGAGCTGGATGCAGACGGGTGACACGCTGGCGTTATCCGGAGAGCTGGATCAGGA
CGTTTTGCTACCGCTTTGGGAAATGCGTGAGGAAGCGGTGAAGGGGATTACCTGCATCGATCTTAGCCGT
GTCTCCCGCGTGGATACGGGGGGACTGGCACTGCTGCTCCATCTTATCGATCTGGCGAAAAAGCAGGGCA
ACAATGTGACGCTTCAGGGGGTAAACGACAAAGTGTATACCCTGGCGAAATTGTATAATTTGCCTGCTGA
TGTTCTGCCTCGTTAAGGTACCAAATTCCAGAAAAGAGACGCTGAAAAGCGTCTTTTTTCGTTTTGGTCC
TGGTCTGAGGAATGGTTGTAAGCTTGGCTGTTTTGGCGGATGAGAGAAGATTTTCAGCCTGATACAGATT
AAATCAGAACGCAGAAGCGGTCTGATAAAACAGAATTTGCCTGGCGGCAGTAGCGCGGTGGTCCCACCTG
ACCCCATGCCGAACTCAGAAGTGAAACGCCGTAGCGCCGATGGTAGTGTGGGGTCTCCCCATGCGAGAGT
AGGGAACTGCCAGGCATCAAATAAAACGAAAGGCTCAGTCGAAAGACTGGGCCTTTCGTTTTATCTGTTG
TTTGTCGGTGAACGCTCTCCTGAGTAGGACAAATCCGCCGGGAGCGGATTTGAACGTTGCGAAGCAACGG
CCCGGAGGGTGGCGGGCAGGACGCCCGCCATAAACTGCCAGGCATCAAATTAAGCAGAAGGCCATCCTGA
CGGATGGCCTTTTTGCGTTTCTACAAACTCTTTTGTTTATTTTTCTAAATACATTCAAATATGTATCCGC
TCATGAGACAATAACCCTGATAAATGCTTCAATAATATTGAAAAAGGAAGAGTATGAGTATTCAACATTT
CCGTGTCGCCCTTATTCCCTTTTTTGCGGCATTTTGCCTTCCTGTTTTTGCTCACCCAGAAACGCTGGTG
AAAGTAAAAGATGCTGAAGATCAGTTGGGTGCACGAGTGGGTTACATCGAACTGGATCTCAACAGCGGTA
AGATCCTTGAGAGTTTTCGCCCCGAAGAACGTTTTCCAATGATGAGCACTTTTAAAGTTCTGCTATGTGG
CGCGGTATTATCCCGTGTTGACGCCGGGCAAGAGCAACTCGGTCGCCGCATACACTATTCTCAGAATGAC
TTGGTTGAGTACTCACCAGTCACAGAAAAGCATCTTACGGATGGCATGACAGTAAGAGAATTATGCAGTG
CTGCCATAACCATGAGTGATAACACTGCGGCCAACTTACTTCTGACAACGATCGGAGGACCGAAGGAGCT
AACCGCTTTTTTGCACAACATGGGGGATCATGTAACTCGCCTTGATCGTTGGGAACCGGAGCTGAATGAA
GCCATACCAAACGACGAGCGTGACACCACGATGCCTGCAGCAATGGCAACAACGTTGCGCAAACTATTAA
CTGGCGAACTACTTACTCTAGCTTCCCGGCAACAATTAATAGACTGGATGGAGGCGGATAAAGTTGCAGG
ACCACTTCTGCGCTCGGCCCTTCCGGCTGGCTGGTTTATTGCTGATAAATCTGGAGCCGGTGAGCGTGGG
TCTCGCGGTATCATTGCAGCACTGGGGCCAGATGGTAAGCCCTCCCGTATCGTAGTTATCTACACGACGG
GGAGTCAGGCAACTATGGATGAACGAAATAGACAGATCGCTGAGATAGGTGCCTCACTGATTAAGCATTG
GTAACTGTCAGACCAAGTTTACTCATATATACTTTAGATTGATT
[125 nt withheld, positions 5055-5179]
C
[141 nt withheld, positions 5181-5321]
CCTTTGACGTTGGAGTCCACGTTCTTT
[37 nt withheld, positions 5349-5385]
ACCCTATCTCGGGCTATTCTTTTGATTTATAAGGGATTTTGCCGATTTCGGCCTATTGGTTAAAAAATGA
GCTGATTTAACAAAAATTTAACGCGAATTTTAACAAAATATTAACGTTTACAATTTAAAAGGATCTAGGT
GAAGATCCTTTTTGATAATCTCATGACCAAAATCCCTTAACGTGAGTTTTCGTTCCACTGAGCGTCAGAC
CCCGTAGAAAAGATCAAAGGATCTTCTTGAGATCCTTTTTTTCTGCGCGTAATCTGCTGCTTGCAAACAA
AAAAACCACCGCTACCAGCGGTGGTTTGTTTGCCGGATCAAGAGCTACCAACTCTTTTTCCGAAGGTAAC
TGGCTCAGCAGAGCGCAGATACCAAATACTGTCCTTCTAGTGTAGCCGTAGTTAGGCCACCACTTCAAGA
ACTCTGTAGCACCGCCTACATACCTCGCTCTGCTAATCCTGTTACCAGTGGCTGCTGCCAGTGGCGATAA
GTCGTGTCTTACCGGGTTGGACTCAAGACGATAGTTACCGGATAAGGCGCAGCGGTCGGGCTGAACGGGG
GGTTCGTGCACACAGCCCAGCTTGGAGCGAACGACCTACACCGAACTGAGATACCTACAGCGTGAGCTAT
GAGAAAGCGCCACGCTTCCCGAAGGGAGAAAGGCGGACAGGTATCCGGTAAGCGGCAGGGTCGGAACAGG
AGAGCGCACGAGGGAGCTTCCAGGGGGAAACGCCTGGTATCTTTATAGTCCTGTCGGGTTTCGCCACCTC
TGACTTGAGCGTCGATTTTTGTGATGCTCGTCAGGGGGGCGGAGCCTATGGAAAAACGCCAGCAACGCGG
CCTTTTTACGGTTCCTGGCCTTTTGCTGGCCTTTTGCTCACATGTTCTTTCCTGCGTTATCCCCTGATTC
TGTGGATAACCGTATTACCGCCTTTGAGTGAGCTGATACCGCTCGCCGCAGCCGAACGACCGAGCGCAGC
GAGTCAGTGAGCGAGGAAGCGGAAGAGCGCCTGATGCGGTATTTTCTCCTTACGCATCTGTGCGGTATTT
CACACCGCATAGGGTCATGGCTGCGCCCCGACACCCGCCAACACCCGCTGACGCGCCCTGACGGGCTTGT
CTGCTCCCGGCATCCGCTTACAGACAAGCTGTGACCGTCTCCGGGAGCTGCATGTGTCAGAGGTTTTCAC
CGTCATCACCGAAACGCGCGAGGCAGAAGGAGATGGCGCCCAACAGTCCCCCGGCCACGGGGCCTGCCAC
CATACCCACGCCGAAACAAGCGCTCATGAGCCCGAAGTGGCGAGCCCGATCTTCCCCATCGGTGATGTCG
GCGATATAGGCGCCAGCAACCGCACCTGTGGCGCCGGTGATGCCGGCCACGATGCGTCCGGCGTAGAGGA
TCTGCTCATGTTTGACAGCTTATCATCGATGCATAATGTGCCTGTCAAATGGACGAAGCAGGGATTCTGC
AAACCCTATGCTACTCCGTCAAGCCGTCAATTGTCTGATTCGTTACCAATTATGACAACTTGACGGCTAC
ATCATTCACTTTTTCTTCACAACCGGCACGGAACTCGCTCGGGCTGGCCCCGGTGCATTTTTTAAATACC
CGCGAGAAATAGAGTTGATCGTCAAAACCAACATTGCGACCGACGGTGGCGATAGGCATCCGGGTGGTGC
TCAAAAGCAGCTTCGCCTGGCTGATACGTTGGTCCTCGCGCCAGCTTAAGACGCTAATCCCTAACTGCTG
GCGGAAAAGATGTGACAGACGCGACGGCGACAAGCAAACATGCTGTGCGACGCTGGCGATATCAAAATTG
CTGTCTGCCAGGTGATCGCTGATGTACTGACAAGCCTCGCGTACCCGATTATCCATCGGTGGATGGAGCG
ACTCGTTAATCGCTTCCATGCGCCGCAGTAACAATTGCTCAAGCAGATTTATCGCCAGCAGCTCCGAATA
GCGCCCTTCCCCTTGCCCGGCGTTAATGATTTGCCCAAACAGGTCGCTGAAATGCGGCTGGTGCGCTTCA
TCCGGGCGAAAGAACCCCGTATTGGCAAATATTGACGGCCAGTTAAGCCATTCATGCCAGTAGGCGCGCG
GACGAAAGTAAACCCACTGGTGATACCATTCGCGAGCCTCCGGATGACGACCGTAGTGATGAATCTCTCC
TGGCGGGAACAGCAAAATATCACCCGGTCGGCAAACAAATTCTCGTCCCTGATTTTTCACCACCCCCTGA
CCGCGAATGGTGAGATTGAGAATATAACCTTTCATTCCCAGCGGTCGGTCGATAAAAAAATCGAGATAAC
CGTTGGCCTCAATCGGCGTTAAACCCGCCACCA
Features (pLannotate 1.2.2; 18 found; start..end, strand, type, name):
     82..366     +  promoter       araBAD promoter: araBAD; promoter of the L-arabinose operon of E. coli; the araC regulatory gene is transcribed in the opposite direction (Guzman et al., 1995)
    400..1206    +  CDS            mlaF: MLAF_ECOLI - Also known as yrbF. Experimental evidence at protein level: Swiss-Prot protein existence level 1. Part of the ABC transporter complex MlaFEDB, which is involved in a phospholipid transport pathway that maintains lipid asymmetry in the outer membrane by retrograde trafficking of phospholipids from the outer membrane to the inner membrane. Responsible for energy coupling to the transport system. From Escherichia coli (strain K12).
   1271..2050    +  CDS            mlaE (sequence withheld): MLAE_ECOLI - Also known as yrbE. Experimental evidence at protein level: Swiss-Prot protein existence level 1. Part of the ABC transporter complex MlaFEDB, which is involved in a phospholipid transport pathway that maintains lipid asymmetry in the outer membrane by retrograde trafficking of phospholipids from the outer membrane to the inner membrane. Probably responsible for the translocation of the substrate across the membrane. From Escherichia coli (strain K12).
   2058..2606    +  CDS            mlaD: MLAD_ECOLI - Also known as yrbD. Experimental evidence at protein level: Swiss-Prot protein existence level 1. Part of the ABC transporter complex MlaFEDB, which is involved in a phospholipid transport pathway that maintains lipid asymmetry in the outer membrane by retrograde trafficking of phospholipids from the outer membrane to the inner membrane (PubMed:19383799, PubMed:27529189). MlaD functions in substrate binding with strong affinity for phospholipids and modulates ATP hydrolytic activity of the complex (PubMed:27529189). From Escherichia coli (strain K12).
   2628..3260    +  CDS            mlaC (sequence withheld): MLAC_ECOLI - Also known as yrbC. Experimental evidence at protein level: Swiss-Prot protein existence level 1. Involved in a phospholipid transport pathway that maintains lipid asymmetry in the outer membrane by retrograde trafficking of phospholipids from the outer membrane to the inner membrane. May transfer phospholipid across the periplasmic space and deliver it to the MlaFEDB complex at the inner membrane. From Escherichia coli (strain K12).
   3263..3553    +  CDS            mlaB: MLAB_ECOLI - Also known as yrbB. Experimental evidence at protein level: Swiss-Prot protein existence level 1. Part of the ABC transporter complex MlaFEDB, which is involved in a phospholipid transport pathway that maintains lipid asymmetry in the outer membrane by retrograde trafficking of phospholipids from the outer membrane to the inner membrane (PubMed:19383799, PubMed:27529189). MlaB plays critical roles in both the assembly and activity of the complex. May act by modulating MlaF structure and stability (PubMed:27529189). From Escherichia coli (strain K12).
   3719..3834    +  ncRNA          5S rRNA: Accession: RF00001 - 5S ribosomal RNA
   3838..3924    +  terminator     rrnB T1 terminator: Escherichia coli rrnB; transcription terminator T1 from the E. coli rrnB gene
   4016..4043    +  terminator     rrnB T2 terminator: transcription terminator T2 from the E. coli rrnB gene
   4062..4153    +  promoter       AmpR promoter: bla
   4154..5014    +  CDS            AmpR: β-lactamase; bla; confers resistance to ampicillin, carbenicillin, and related antibiotics
   5056..5436    +  rep_origin     M13 ori (sequence partly withheld): M13 bacteriophage origin of replication; arrow indicates direction of (+) strand synthesis
   5622..6209    +  rep_origin     ori: high-copy-number ColE1/pMB1/pBR322/pUC origin of replication
   6395..6446    -  misc_feature   bom (fragment): basis of mobility region from pBR322
   6562..6601    -  CDS            rop (fragment): Rop protein, which maintains plasmids at low copy number; rop
   6602..6787    -  CDS            TcR (fragment): tetracycline efflux protein; tet; confers resistance to tetracycline
   6797..6815    +  promoter       tet promoter (fragment): E. coli promoter for tetracycline efflux protein gene
   6905..55      -  CDS            araC (across the origin): L-arabinose regulatory protein; araC
