[The description below was written by a language model from this plasmid's Addgene catalogue record and pLannotate feature annotations shown in this document.]
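Description:
pBEL1198 is a bacterial expression plasmid built on the pBAD-His backbone that carries the E. coli mlaFEDCB operon for arabinose-inducible production of the Mla phospholipid transport proteins. It is maintained in E. coli through a high-copy ColE1/pMB1-type origin and selected with ampicillin via the β-lactamase (AmpR) gene. An M13 phage origin is also present, along with non-functional pBR322 remnants (fragments of bom, rop, the tetracycline resistance gene and its promoter).

The 7,728 nt sequence shows the five genes arranged in their native order, mlaF, mlaE, mlaD, mlaC and mlaB, all on the same strand downstream of the araBAD promoter. The araC regulator is encoded divergently, so transcription is repressed without L-arabinose and induced when it is added. The rrnB T1 and T2 terminators, preceded by a 5S rRNA segment, close the transcription unit. Together these genes encode the inner-membrane ABC transporter complex MlaFEDB (the MlaF ATPase, the MlaE permease, the phospholipid-binding MlaD and the accessory protein MlaB) plus the periplasmic lipid carrier MlaC. This pathway maintains outer-membrane lipid asymmetry.

The record is inconsistent about the affinity tag. The stated purpose describes an N-terminal His tag on MlaE, whereas the mutation field places a 6xHis tag on MlaD. The feature table annotates no His tag, though there is a gap of about 60 nt between the mlaF and mlaE annotations and only a few bases between mlaE and mlaD. The tag position should therefore be confirmed against the sequence. The plasmid is intended for expressing and purifying the complex and for complementing mla mutants, in connection with structural work on substrate-bound MlaFEDB.
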