Addgene plasmid #162134: pBEL1198
Purpose: Expression and complementation plasmid for MlaFEDCB, with N-terminal his tag on MlaE
Depositing lab: Gira Bhabha & Damian Ekiert. Depositing organization: NYU Grossman School of Medicine. Publication: Structure of bacterial phospholipid transporter MlaFEDB with substrate bound. Coudray N, Isom GL, MacRae MR, Saiduddin MN, Bhabha G, Ekiert DC. Elife. 2020 Nov 25;9. pii: 62518. doi: 10.7554/eLife.62518. PubMed 33236984.
Backbone
  Vector backbone: pBAD-His
  Vector type: Bacterial Expression
Growth in bacteria
  Bacterial resistance: Ampicillin, 100 μg/mL
  Growth temperature: 37°C
  Growth strain: DH5alpha
  Copy number: High Copy
Gene/Insert
  Gene/Insert name: MlaFEDCB
  Species: E. coli
  Mutation: MlaF-MlaE-(6xHis-MlaD)-MlaC-MlaB
  Cloning method: Gibson Cloning
Terms and licenses: Academic/Nonprofit Terms; Industry Terms: Not Available to Industry
Depositor comments: Please visit https://www.biorxiv.org/content/10.1101/2020.06.02.129247v2 for bioRxiv preprint.
How to cite: pBEL1198 was a gift from Gira Bhabha & Damian Ekiert (Addgene plasmid # 162134 ; http://n2t.net/addgene:162134 ; RRID:Addgene_162134)
